>Addgene plasmid #144206 | TFORF2046 | addgene full sequence | sequence record 404082 | Addgene NGS Result
TTAATGTAGTCTTATGCAATACTCTTGTAGTCTTGCAACATGGTAACGATGAGTTAGCAACATGCCTTAC
AAGGAGAGAAAAAGCACCGTGCATGCCGATTGGTGGAAGTAAGGTGGTACGATCGTGCCTTATTAGGAAG
GCAACAGACGGGTCTGACATGGATTGGACGAACCACTGAATTGCCGCATTGCAGAGATATTGTATTTAAG
TGCCTAGCTCGATACATAAACGGGTCTCTCTGGTTAGACCAGATCTGAGCCTGGGAGCTCTCTGGCTAAC
TAGGGAACCCACTGCTTAAGCCTCAATAAAGCTTGCCTTGAGTGCTTCAAGTAGTGTGTGCCCGTCTGTT
GTGTGACTCTGGTAACTAGAGATCCCTCAGACCCTTTTAGTCAGTGTGGAAAATCTCTAGCAGTGGCGCC
CGAACAGGGACTTGAAAGCGAAAGGGAAACCAGAGGAGCTCTCTCGACGCAGGACTCGGCTTGCTGAAGC
GCGCACGGCAAGAGGCGAGGGGCGGCGACTGGTGAGTACGCCAAAAATTTTGACTAGCGGAGGCTAGAAG
GAGAGAGATGGGTGCGAGAGCGTCAGTATTAAGCGGGGGAGAATTAGATCGCGATGGGAAAAAATTCGGT
TAAGGCCAGGGGGAAAGAAAAAATATAAATTAAAACATATAGTATGGGCAAGCAGGGAGCTAGAACGATT
CGCAGTTAATCCTGGCCTGTTAGAAACATCAGAAGGCTGTAGACAAATACTGGGACAGCTACAACCATCC
CTTCAGACAGGATCAGAAGAACTTAGATCATTATATAATACAGTAGCAACCCTCTATTGTGTGCATCAAA
GGATAGAGATAAAAGACACCAAGGAAGCTTTAGACAAGATAGAGGAAGAGCAAAACAAAAGTAAGACCAC
CGCACAGCAAGCGGCCGCTGATCTTCAGACCTGGAGGAGGAGATATGAGGGACAATTGGAGAAGTGAATT
ATATAAATATAAAGTAGTAAAAATTGAACCATTAGGAGTAGCACCCACCAAGGCAAAGAGAAGAGTGGTG
CAGAGAGAAAAAAGAGCAGTGGGAATAGGAGCTTTGTTCCTTGGGTTCTTGGGAGCAGCAGGAAGCACTA
TGGGCGCAGCGTCAATGACGCTGACGGTACAGGCCAGACAATTATTGTCTGGTATAGTGCAGCAGCAGAA
CAATTTGCTGAGGGCTATTGAGGCGCAACAGCATCTGTTGCAACTCACAGTCTGGGGCATCAAGCAGCTC
CAGGCAAGAATCCTGGCTGTGGAAAGATACCTAAAGGATCAACAGCTCCTGGGGATTTGGGGTTGCTCTG
GAAAACTCATTTGCACCACTGCTGTGCCTTGGAATGCTAGTTGGAGTAATAAATCTCTGGAACAGATTTG
GAATCACACGACCTGGATGGAGTGGGACAGAGAAATTAACAATTACACAAGCTTAATACACTCCTTAATT
GAAGAATCGCAAAACCAGCAAGAAAAGAATGAACAAGAATTATTGGAATTAGATAAATGGGCAAGTTTGT
GGAATTGGTTTAACATAACAAATTGGCTGTGGTATATAAAATTATTCATAATGATAGTAGGAGGCTTGGT
AGGTTTAAGAATAGTTTTTGCTGTACTTTCTATAGTGAATAGAGTTAGGCAGGGATATTCACCATTATCG
TTTCAGACCCACCTCCCAACCCCGAGGGGACCCATGCATTGCATCTCAATTAGTCAGCAACCAGGTGTGG
AAAGTCCCCAGGCTCCCCAGCAGGCAGAAGTATGCAAAGCATGCGTCTCAATTAGTCAGCAACCATAGTC
CCGCCCCTAACTCCGCCCATCCCGCCCCTAACTCCGCCCAGTTCCGCCCATTCTCCGCCCCATGGCTGAC
TAATTTTTTTTATTTATGCAGAGGCCGAGGCCGCCTCGGCCTCTGAGCTATTCCAGAAGTAGTGAGGAGG
CTTTTTTGGAGGCCTAGGCTTTTGCAAAAAGCTTTCTAGAGGTACCACCGGAGCTTACCATGACCGAGTA
CAAGCCCACGGTGCGCCTCGCCACCCGCGACGACGTCCCCAGGGCCGTACGCACCCTCGCCGCCGCGTTC
GCCGACTACCCCGCCACGCGCCACACCGTCGATCCGGACCGCCACATCGAGCGGGTCACCGAGCTGCAAG
AACTCTTCCTCACGCGCGTCGGGCTCGACATCGGCAAGGTGTGGGTCGCGGACGACGGCGCCGCCGTGGC
GGTCTGGACCACGCCGGAGAGCGTCGAAGCGGGGGCGGTGTTCGCCGAGATCGGCCCGCGCATGGCCGAG
TTGAGCGGTTCCCGGCTGGCCGCGCAGCAACAGATGGAAGGCCTCCTGGCGCCGCACCGGCCCAAGGAGC
CCGCGTGGTTCCTGGCCACCGTCGGCGTCTCGCCCGACCACCAGGGCAAGGGTCTGGGCAGCGCCGTCGT
GCTCCCCGGAGTGGAGGCGGCCGAGCGCGCCGGGGTGCCCGCCTTCCTGGAGACCTCCGCGCCCCGCAAC
CTCCCCTTCTACGAGCGGCTCGGCTTCACCGTCACCGCCGACGTCGAGGTGCCCGAAGGACCGCGCACCT
GGTGCATGACCCGCAAGCCCGGTGCCAGTTAACGAATTCTAGATCTTGAGACAAATGGCAGTATTCATCC
ACAATTTTAAAAGAAAAGGGGGGATTGGGGGGTACAGTGCAGGGGAAAGAATAGTAGACATAATAGCAAC
AGACATACAAACTAAAGAATTACAAAAACAAATTACAAAAATTCAAAATTTTCGGGTTTATTACAGGGAC
AGCAGAGATCCACTTTGGCGCCGGCTCGAGGCCTGCAGGTGCAAAGATGGATAAAGTTTTAAACAGAGAG
GAATCTTTGCAGCTAATGGACCTTCTAGGTCTTGAAAGGAGTGGGAATTGGCTCCGGTGCCCGTCAGTGG
GCAGAGCGCACATCGCCCACAGTCCCCGAGAAGTTGGGGGGAGGGGTCGGCAATTGAACCGGTGCCTAGA
GAAGGTGGCGCGGGGTAAACTGGGAAAGTGATGTCGTGTACTGGCTCCGCCTTTTTCCCGAGGGTGGGGG
AGAACCGTATATAAGTGCAGTAGTCGCCGTGAACGTTCTTTTTCGCAACGGGTTTGCCGCCAGAACACAG
GTAAGTGCCGTGTGTGGTTCCCGCGGGCCTGGCCTCTTTACGGGTTATGGCCCTTGCGTGCCTTGAATTA
CTTCCACCTGGCTGCAGTACGTGATTCTTGATCCCGAGCTTCGGGTTGGAAGTGGGTGGGAGAGTTCGAG
GCCTTGCGCTTAAGGAGCCCCTTCGCCTCGTGCTTGAGTTGAGGCCTGGCCTGGGCGCTGGGGCCGCCGC
GTGCGAATCTGGTGGCACCTTCGCGCCTGTCTCGCTGCTTTCGATAAGTCTCTAGCCATTTAAAATTTTT
GATGACCTGCTGCGACGCTTTTTTTCTGGCAAGATAGTCTTGTAAATGCGGGCCAAGATCTGCACACTGG
TATTTCGGTTTTTGGGGCCGCGGGCGGCGACGGGGCCCGTGCGTCCCAGCGCACATGTTCGGCGAGGCGG
GGCCTGCGAGCGCGGCCACCGAGAATCGGACGGGGGTAGTCTCAAGCTGGCCGGCCTGCTCTGGTGCCTG
GCCTCGCGCCGCCGTGTATCGCCCCGCCCTGGGCGGCAAGGCTGGCCCGGTCGGCACCAGTTGCGTGAGC
GGAAAGATGGCCGCTTCCCGGCCCTGCTGCAGGGAGCTCAAAATGGAGGACGCGGCGCTCGGGAGAGCGG
GCGGGTGAGTCACCCACACAAAGGAAAAGGGCCTTTCCGTCCTCAGCCGTCGCTTCATGTGACTCCACGG
AGTACCGGGCGCCGTCCAGGCACCTCGATTAGTTCTCGAGCTTTTGGAGTACGTCGTCTTTAGGTTGGGG
GGAGGGGTTTTATGCGATGGAGTTTCCCCACACTGAGTGGGTGGAGACTGAAGTTAGGCCAGCTTGGCAC
TTGATGTAATTCTCCTTGGAATTTGCCCTTTTTGAGTTTGGATCTTGGTTCATTCTCAAGCCTCAGACAG
TGGTTCAAAGTTTTTTTCTTCCATTTCAGGTGTCGTGAGGCTAGCACCGCCACCATGGAGCCACTTCAGC
AGCAGCAGCAGCAGCAGCAGCAACAACAGAAGCAGCCACACCTGGCTCCTCTGCAGATGGATGCCAGAGA
GAAGCAGGGCCAGCAGATGAGAGAAGCCCAGTTCTTGTATGCCCAAAAGCTGGTCACACAGCCGACTCTC
CTTTCCGCCACAGCTGGGAGACCTTCTGGCAGCACTCCCTTAGGTCCCTTAGCCAGAGTTCCACCCACCG
CAGCAGTGGCCCAAGTGTTTGAACGGGGCAACATGAACTCAGAGCCTGAGGAAGAGGACGGAGGTTTGGA
AGATGAGGATGGGGATGATGAAGTTGCAGAGGTGGCTGAGAAAGAAACCCAGGCTGCTTCAAAATATTTT
CATGTGCAGAAAGTAGCTCGCCAAGATCCCAGAGTGGCACCCATGTCCAATCTACTTCCAGCACCAGGGC
TCCCACCACATGGACAACAAGCTAAAGAAGACCATACCAAAGATGCTTCCAAGGCCTCACCTTCTGTCTC
CACAGCAGGACAGCCGAACTGGAATCTGGATGAGCAGCTCAAGCAGAATGGTGGTTTGGCCTGGAGTGAT
GATGCAGATGGAGGCCGGGGAAGAGAGATCTCTCGAGATTTTGCCAAGCTGTATGAACTGGACGGTGATC
CTGAAAGGAAAGAGTTCCTGGATGACCTCTTCGTCTTTATGCAGAAGAGGGGGACCCCCATCAACCGAAT
CCCCATCATGGCCAAACAGATCCTGGACCTGTACATGCTGTATAAGCTGGTGACCGAGAAGGGAGGCCTG
GTGGAGATCATCAACAAGAAGATCTGGAGGGAGATCACCAAAGGCCTAAACCTGCCCACATCCATCACCA
GCGCCGCCTTCACCCTCAGGACGCAGTACATGAAGTATCTGTATGCCTATGAGTGTGAGAAGAAAGCCTT
GAGTTCCCCAGCCGAGCTCCAGGCAGCAATTGATGGCAACCGCAGGGAGGGCCGGCGGCCCAGCTACAGC
TCCTCCCTCTTTGGCTACTCACCTGCTGCGGCTACTGCTGCTGCCGCTGCCGGGGCCCCTGCCCTTCTCT
CCCCACCCAAGATCCGCTTTCCCATCCTTGGGCTTGGCTCCAGCAGTGGTACCAATACCAGTAGCCCTCG
GATATCCCCAGCAACCACTCTCAGGAAAGGTGATGGAGCCCCAGTGACAACAGTGCCTGTGCCAAATCGT
CTGGCTGTGCCCGTGACCTTGGCAAGCCAGCAGGCTGGTACTCGGACCGCCGCACTGGAGCAGCTGCGGG
AGCGGCTGGAGTCAGGGGAGCCTGCTGAGAAGAAGGCATCGAGGCTGTCTGAGGAGGAGCAGCGCCTGGT
GCAGCAGGCCTTCCAGCGCAACTTTTTCAGCATGGCACGGCAGCTCCCCATGAAGATCAGGATCAACGGC
AGGGAAGACAGAGCAGAGGCCTCGGCTGCAGCACTGAACCTGACCACGAGTAGCATTGGGAGCATTAACA
TGTCTGTGGACATCGATGGCACCACCTATGCAGGTGTGCTGTTTGCCCAGAAGCCTGTGGTCCACCTCAT
CACGGGGTCTGCTCCCCAGAGCCTCGGCAGCAGCGCCAGCAGCAGCAGCAGCTCTCACTGTTCACCAAGT
CCTACCTCATCCCGGGGCACCCCCAGCGCAGAGCCCTCCACCAGCTGGTCCCTCTAGTAATGAACTAGTC
CGTAACTTGAAAGTATTTCGATTTCTTGGCTTTATATATCTTGTGGAAAGGACGATCTTAGTGATAACTG
ATTGCCGGCACGCGTTAAGTCGACAATCAACCTCTGGATTACAAAATTTGTGAAAGATTGACTGGTATTC
TTAACTATGTTGCTCCTTTTACGCTATGTGGATACGCTGCTTTAATGCCTTTGTATCATGCTATTGCTTC
CCGTATGGCTTTCATTTTCTCCTCCTTGTATAAATCCTGGTTGCTGTCTCTTTATGAGGAGTTGTGGCCC
GTTGTCAGGCAACGTGGCGTGGTGTGCACTGTGTTTGCTGACGCAACCCCCACTGGTTGGGGCATTGCCA
CCACCTGTCAGCTCCTTTCCGGGACTTTCGCTTTCCCCCTCCCTATTGCCACGGCGGAACTCATCGCCGC
CTGCCTTGCCCGCTGCTGGACAGGGGCTCGGCTGTTGGGCACTGACAATTCCGTGGTGTTGTCGGGGAAA
TCATCGTCCTTTCCTTGGCTGCTCGCCTGTGTTGCCACCTGGATTCTGCGCGGGACGTCCTTCTGCTACG
TCCCTTCGGCCCTCAATCCAGCGGACCTTCCTTCCCGCGGCCTGCTGCCGGCTCTGCGGCCTCTTCCGCG
TCTTCGCCTTCGCCCTCAGACGAGTCGGATCTCCCTTTGGGCCGCCTCCCCGCGTCGACTTTAAGACCAA
TGACTTACAAGGCAGCTGTAGATCTTAGCCACTTTTTAAAAGAAAAGGGGGGACTGGAAGGGCTAATTCA
CTCCCAACGAAGACAAGATCTGCTTTTTGCTTGTACTGGGTCTCTCTGGTTAGACCAGATCTGAGCCTGG
GAGCTCTCTGGCTAACTAGGGAACCCACTGCTTAAGCCTCAATAAAGCTTGCCTTGAGTGCTTCAAGTAG
TGTGTGCCCGTCTGTTGTGTGACTCTGGTAACTAGAGATCCCTCAGACCCTTTTAGTCAGTGTGGAAAAT
CTCTAGCAGTACGTATAGTAGTTCATGTCATCTTATTATTCAGTATTTATAACTTGCAAAGAAATGAATA
TCAGAGAGTGAGAGGAACTTGTTTATTGCAGCTTATAATGGTTACAAATAAAGCAATAGCATCACAAATT
TCACAAATAAAGCATTTTTTTCACTGCATTCTAGTTGTGGTTTGTCCAAACTCATCAATGTATCTTATCA
TGTCTGGCTCTAGCTATCCCGCCCCTAACTCCGCCCATCCCGCCCCTAACTCCGCCCAGTTCCGCCCATT
CTCCGCCCCATGGCTGACTAATTTTTTTTATTTATGCAGAGGCCGAGGCCGCCTCGGCCTCTGAGCTATT
CCAGAAGTAGTGAGGAGGCTTTTTTGGAGGCCTAGGGACGTACCCAATTCGCCCTATAGTGAGTCGTATT
ACGCGCGCTCACTGGCCGTCGTTTTACAACGTCGTGACTGGGAAAACCCTGGCGTTACCCAACTTAATCG
CCTTGCAGCACATCCCCCTTTCGCCAGCTGGCGTAATAGCGAAGAGGCCCGCACCGATCGCCCTTCCCAA
CAGTTGCGCAGCCTGAATGGCGAATGGG
[124 nt withheld, positions 7379-7502]
C
[91 nt withheld, positions 7504-7594]
A
[49 nt withheld, positions 7596-7644]
CCTTTGACGTTGGAGTCCACGTTCTTT
[37 nt withheld, positions 7672-7708]
ACCCTATCTCGGTCTATTCTTTTGATTTATAAGGGATTTTGCCGATTTCGGCCTATTGGTTAAAAAATGA
GCTGATTTAACAAAAATTTAACGCGAATTTTAACAAAATATTAACGCTTACAATTTAGGTGGCACTTTTC
GGGGAAATGTGCGCGGAACCCCTATTTGTTTATTTTTCTAAATACATTCAAATATGTATCCGCTCATGAG
ACAATAACCCTGATAAATGCTTCAATAATATTGAAAAAGGAAGAGTATGAGTATTCAACATTTCCGTGTC
GCCCTTATTCCCTTTTTTGCGGCATTTTGCCTTCCTGTTTTTGCTCACCCAGAAACGCTGGTGAAAGTAA
AAGATGCTGAAGATCAGTTGGGTGCACGAGTGGGTTACATCGAACTGGATCTCAACAGCGGTAAGATCCT
TGAGAGTTTTCGCCCCGAAGAACGTTTTCCAATGATGAGCACTTTTAAAGTTCTGCTATGTGGCGCGGTA
TTATCCCGTATTGACGCCGGGCAAGAGCAACTCGGTCGCCGCATACACTATTCTCAGAATGACTTGGTTG
AGTACTCACCAGTCACAGAAAAGCATCTTACGGATGGCATGACAGTAAGAGAATTATGCAGTGCTGCCAT
AACCATGAGTGATAACACTGCGGCCAACTTACTTCTGACAACGATCGGAGGACCGAAGGAGCTAACCGCT
TTTTTGCACAACATGGGGGATCATGTAACTCGCCTTGATCGTTGGGAACCGGAGCTGAATGAAGCCATAC
CAAACGACGAGCGTGACACCACGATGCCTGTAGCAATGGCAACAACGTTGCGCAAACTATTAACTGGCGA
ACTACTTACTCTAGCTTCCCGGCAACAATTAATAGACTGGATGGAGGCGGATAAAGTTGCAGGACCACTT
CTGCGCTCGGCCCTTCCGGCTGGCTGGTTTATTGCTGATAAATCTGGAGCCGGTGAGCGTGGGTCTCGCG
GTATCATTGCAGCACTGGGGCCAGATGGTAAGCCCTCCCGTATCGTAGTTATCTACACGACGGGGAGTCA
GGCAACTATGGATGAACGAAATAGACAGATCGCTGAGATAGGTGCCTCACTGATTAAGCATTGGTAACTG
TCAGACCAAGTTTACTCATATATACTTTAGATTGATTTAAAACTTCATTTTTAATTTAAAAGGATCTAGG
TGAAGATCCTTTTTGATAATCTCATGACCAAAATCCCTTAACGTGAGTTTTCGTTCCACTGAGCGTCAGA
CCCCGTAGAAAAGATCAAAGGATCTTCTTGAGATCCTTTTTTTCTGCGCGTAATCTGCTGCTTGCAAACA
AAAAAACCACCGCTACCAGCGGTGGTTTGTTTGCCGGATCAAGAGCTACCAACTCTTTTTCCGAAGGTAA
CTGGCTTCAGCAGAGCGCAGATACCAAATACTGTTCTTCTAGTGTAGCCGTAGTTAGGCCACCACTTCAA
GAACTCTGTAGCACCGCCTACATACCTCGCTCTGCTAATCCTGTTACCAGTGGCTGCTGCCAGTGGCGAT
AAGTCGTGTCTTACCGGGTTGGACTCAAGACGATAGTTACCGGATAAGGCGCAGCGGTCGGGCTGAACGG
GGGGTTCGTGCACACAGCCCAGCTTGGAGCGAACGACCTACACCGAACTGAGATACCTACAGCGTGAGCT
ATGAGAAAGCGCCACGCTTCCCGAAGGGAGAAAGGCGGACAGGTATCCGGTAAGCGGCAGGGTCGGAACA
GGAGAGCGCACGAGGGAGCTTCCAGGGGGAAACGCCTGGTATCTTTATAGTCCTGTCGGGTTTCGCCACC
TCTGACTTGAGCGTCGATTTTTGTGATGCTCGTCAGGGGGGCGGAGCCTATGGAAAAACGCCAGCAACGC
GGCCTTTTTACGGTTCCTGGCCTTTTGCTGGCCTTTTGCTCACATGTTCTTTCCTGCGTTATCCCCTGAT
TCTGTGGATAACCGTATTACCGCCTTTGAGTGAGCTGATACCGCTCGCCGCAGCCGAACGACCGAGCGCA
GCGAGTCAGTGAGCGAGGAAGCGGAAGAGCGCCCAATACGCAAACCGCCTCTCCCCGCGCGTTGGCCGAT
TCATTAATGCAGCTGGCACGACAGGTTTCCCGACTGGAAAGCGGGCAGTGAGCGCAACGCAATTAATGTG
AGTTAGCTCACTCATTAGGCACCCCAGGCTTTACACTTTATGCTTCCGGCTCGTATGTTGTGTGGAATTG
TGAGCGGATAACAATTTCACACAGGAAACAGCTATGACCATGATTACGCCAAGCGCGCAATTAACCCTCA
CTAAAGGGAACAAAAGCTGGAGCTGCAAGC
Features (pLannotate 1.2.2; 31 found; start..end, strand, type, name):
      5..231     +  promoter       RSV promoter: Rous sarcoma virus enhancer/promoter
    232..412     +  LTR            5' LTR (truncated): truncated 5' long terminal repeat (LTR) from HIV-1
    459..584     +  misc_feature   HIV-1 Ψ: packaging signal of human immunodeficiency virus type 1
    568..931     +  CDS            HIV-1 gag (fragment): gag protein from human immunodeficiency virus 1; gag
   1077..1310    +  misc_feature   RRE: The Rev response element (RRE) of HIV-1 allows for Rev-dependent mRNA export from the nucleus to the cytoplasm.
   1687..1713    +  CDS            Rev (fragment): human immunodeficiency virus 1 (HIV-1) Rev protein; rev; enhances nuclear export of unspliced and incompletely spliced viral mRNAs
   1720..1743    +  promoter       SV40 promoter (fragment): SV40 early promoter
   1744..1815    +  promoter       SV40 promoter (fragment): SV40 enhancer and early promoter
   1839..1974    +  rep_origin     SV40 ori: SV40 origin of replication
   2020..2616    +  CDS            PuroR (fragment): puromycin N-acetyltransferase; pac from Streptomyces; confers resistance to puromycin
   2665..2782    +  misc_feature   cPPT/CTS: central polypurine tract and central termination sequence of HIV-1
   2847..2913    +  CDS            small t antigen (fragment): SV40 (simian virus 40) small t antigen
   2920..4098    +  promoter       EF-1α promoter: strong constitutive promoter for human elongation factor EF-1α
   4115..5794    +  CDS            ARID3B: ARI3B_HUMAN - Also known as BDP, DRIL2. Experimental evidence at protein level: Swiss-Prot protein existence level 1. Transcription factor which may be involved in neuroblastoma growth and malignant transformation. Favors nuclear targeting of ARID3A. From Homo sapiens (Human).
   5810..5863    +  promoter       U6 promoter (fragment): RNA polymerase III promoter for human U6 snRNA
   5905..6493    +  misc_feature   WPRE: woodchuck hepatitis virus posttranscriptional regulatory element
   6544..6563    +  misc_feature   cPPT/CTS (fragment): central polypurine tract and central termination sequence of HIV-1
   6565..6798    +  LTR            3' LTR (ΔU3): self-inactivating 3' long terminal repeat (LTR) from HIV-1
   6876..6997    +  polyA_signal   SV40 poly(A) signal: SV40 polyadenylation signal
   7037..7172    +  rep_origin     SV40 ori: SV40 origin of replication
   7193..7211    -  promoter       T7 promoter: promoter for bacteriophage T7 RNA polymerase
   7219..7374    +  CDS            lacZα (fragment): LacZα fragment of β-galactosidase; lacZ fragment
   7379..7807    +  rep_origin     f1 ori (sequence partly withheld): f1 bacteriophage origin of replication; arrow indicates direction of (+) strand synthesis
   7860..7964    +  promoter       AmpR promoter: bla
   7965..8825    +  CDS            AmpR: β-lactamase; bla; confers resistance to ampicillin, carbenicillin, and related antibiotics
   8996..9584    +  rep_origin     ori: high-copy-number ColE1/pMB1/pBR322/pUC origin of replication
   9767..9859    +  CDS            lacI (fragment): lac repressor; lacI; The lac repressor binds to the lac operator to inhibit transcription in E. coli. This inhibition can be relieved by adding lactose or isopropyl-β-D-thiogalactopyranoside (IPTG).
   9872..9893    +  protein_bind   CAP binding site: CAP binding activates transcription in the presence of cAMP. E. coli catabolite activator protein
   9908..9938    +  promoter       lac promoter: promoter for the E. coli lac operon
   9946..9962    +  protein_bind   lac operator: The lac repressor binds to the lac operator to inhibit transcription in E. coli. This inhibition can be relieved by adding lactose or isopropyl-β-D-thiogalactopyranoside (IPTG). lac repressor encoded by lacI
  10007..10025   +  promoter       T3 promoter: promoter for bacteriophage T3 RNA polymerase
