[The description below was written by a language model from this plasmid's Addgene catalogue record and pLannotate feature annotations shown in this document.]
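Description:
TFORF2046 is a third-generation-style, self-inactivating lentiviral expression plasmid built on the pLX_TRC317 backbone, carrying the human transcription factor ARID3B (also known as BDP or DRIL2). It belongs to a large collection of barcoded transcription factor ORF vectors. In bacteria it is maintained through a high-copy ColE1/pUC-type origin and selected with ampicillin via the β-lactamase gene. An f1 origin and remnants of a lac/lacZα cloning region with T7 and T3 promoters are also present in the backbone. The depositor notes that the plasmid can recombine, which is common for LTR-containing vectors.

The viral genome is transcribed from an RSV promoter fused to a truncated HIV-1 5' LTR. This is followed by the Ψ packaging signal with a partial gag sequence and the Rev response element for Rev-dependent nuclear export. It ends in a ΔU3 3' LTR, which inactivates the LTR promoter after integration, with an SV40 polyadenylation signal downstream. Within this unit, an SV40 early promoter/origin drives puromycin N-acetyltransferase for selecting transduced mammalian cells. A central polypurine tract (cPPT/CTS), which aids nuclear import of the viral genome, sits between this cassette and the payload. The strong constitutive EF-1α promoter then drives the synthesized ARID3B ORF, and a WPRE downstream enhances transcript stability and expression.

According to the record, each ORF in the collection is paired with a unique 24-bp barcode. The feature table does not annotate this barcode, although a short U6-promoter-like fragment lies between the ORF and the WPRE. The construct is intended for ARID3B overexpression, particularly in pooled screens where barcode readout identifies which transcription factor each cell received, as in directed differentiation studies.
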