Addgene plasmid #144206: TFORF2046
Purpose: Lentiviral vector for overexpressing transcription factor ORFs with unique 24-bp barcodes. Barcodes facilitate identification of transcription factors in pooled screens.
Depositing lab: Feng Zhang. Depositing organization: Broad Institute. Publication: A transcription factor atlas of directed differentiation. Joung J, Ma S, Tay T, Geiger-Schuller KR, Kirchgatterer PC, Verdine VK, Guo B, Arias-Garcia MA, Allen WE, Singh A, Kuksenko O, Abudayyeh OO, Gootenberg JS, Fu Z, Macrae RK, Buenrostro JD, Regev A, Zhang F. Cell. 2023 Jan 5;186(1):209-229.e26. doi: 10.1016/j.cell.2022.11.026. PubMed 36608654.
Backbone
  Vector backbone: pLX_TRC317
  Backbone manufacturer: Broad Institute Genetic Perturbation Platform
  Backbone size w/o insert (bp): 8264
  Vector type: Mammalian Expression, Lentiviral
  Selectable markers: Puromycin
Growth in bacteria
  Bacterial resistance: Ampicillin, 100 μg/mL
  Growth temperature: 37°C
  Growth strain: NEB Stable
  Copy number: High Copy
Gene/Insert
  Gene/Insert name: ARID3B
  Species: H. sapiens (human)
  Insert size (bp): 1784
  Entrez Gene: ARID3B (a.k.a. BDP, DRIL2)
  Promoter: EF1a
  Cloning method: Unknown
  Sequencing primers: 5′ GGGTGGAGACTGAAGTTAGGCCAG; 3′ CACATAGCGTAAAAGGAGCAACATAG
Terms and licenses: Academic/Nonprofit Terms; Industry Terms: Not Available to Industry
Depositor comments: NM_006465,ENST00000346246 . The transcription factor ORF portion of this plasmid was synthesized by Genewiz. Please test multiple small colonies in case of plasmid recombination. To make this collection available in a timely manner, a portion of this collection was not fully sequenced by Addgene. If an Addgene verified full plasmid sequence is not available, please contact us prior to placing an order to request the full sequence.
How to cite: TFORF2046 was a gift from Feng Zhang (Addgene plasmid # 144206 ; http://n2t.net/addgene:144206 ; RRID:Addgene_144206)
