>Addgene plasmid #144206 | TFORF2046 | depositor partial sequence | sequence record 284733 | Insert
ACCGCCACCATGGAGCCACTTCAGCAGCAGCAGCAGCAGCAGCAGCAACAACAGAAGCAGCCACACCTGG
CTCCTCTGCAGATGGATGCCAGAGAGAAGCAGGGCCAGCAGATGAGAGAAGCCCAGTTCTTGTATGCCCA
AAAGCTGGTCACACAGCCGACTCTCCTTTCCGCCACAGCTGGGAGACCTTCTGGCAGCACTCCCTTAGGT
CCCTTAGCCAGAGTTCCACCCACCGCAGCAGTGGCCCAAGTGTTTGAACGGGGCAACATGAACTCAGAGC
CTGAGGAAGAGGACGGAGGTTTGGAAGATGAGGATGGGGATGATGAAGTTGCAGAGGTGGCTGAGAAAGA
AACCCAGGCTGCTTCAAAATATTTTCATGTGCAGAAAGTAGCTCGCCAAGATCCCAGAGTGGCACCCATG
TCCAATCTACTTCCAGCACCAGGGCTCCCACCACATGGACAACAAGCTAAAGAAGACCATACCAAAGATG
CTTCCAAGGCCTCACCTTCTGTCTCCACAGCAGGACAGCCGAACTGGAATCTGGATGAGCAGCTCAAGCA
GAATGGTGGTTTGGCCTGGAGTGATGATGCAGATGGAGGCCGGGGAAGAGAGATCTCTCGAGATTTTGCC
AAGCTGTATGAACTGGACGGTGATCCTGAAAGGAAAGAGTTCCTGGATGACCTCTTCGTCTTTATGCAGA
AGAGGGGGACCCCCATCAACCGAATCCCCATCATGGCCAAACAGATCCTGGACCTGTACATGCTGTATAA
GCTGGTGACCGAGAAGGGAGGCCTGGTGGAGATCATCAACAAGAAGATCTGGAGGGAGATCACCAAAGGC
CTAAACCTGCCCACATCCATCACCAGCGCCGCCTTCACCCTCAGGACGCAGTACATGAAGTATCTGTATG
CCTATGAGTGTGAGAAGAAAGCCTTGAGTTCCCCAGCCGAGCTCCAGGCAGCAATTGATGGCAACCGCAG
GGAGGGCCGGCGGCCCAGCTACAGCTCCTCCCTCTTTGGCTACTCACCTGCTGCGGCTACTGCTGCTGCC
GCTGCCGGGGCCCCTGCCCTTCTCTCCCCACCCAAGATCCGCTTTCCCATCCTTGGGCTTGGCTCCAGCA
GTGGTACCAATACCAGTAGCCCTCGGATATCCCCAGCAACCACTCTCAGGAAAGGTGATGGAGCCCCAGT
GACAACAGTGCCTGTGCCAAATCGTCTGGCTGTGCCCGTGACCTTGGCAAGCCAGCAGGCTGGTACTCGG
ACCGCCGCACTGGAGCAGCTGCGGGAGCGGCTGGAGTCAGGGGAGCCTGCTGAGAAGAAGGCATCGAGGC
TGTCTGAGGAGGAGCAGCGCCTGGTGCAGCAGGCCTTCCAGCGCAACTTTTTCAGCATGGCACGGCAGCT
CCCCATGAAGATCAGGATCAACGGCAGGGAAGACAGAGCAGAGGCCTCGGCTGCAGCACTGAACCTGACC
ACGAGTAGCATTGGGAGCATTAACATGTCTGTGGACATCGATGGCACCACCTATGCAGGTGTGCTGTTTG
CCCAGAAGCCTGTGGTCCACCTCATCACGGGGTCTGCTCCCCAGAGCCTCGGCAGCAGCGCCAGCAGCAG
CAGCAGCTCTCACTGTTCACCAAGTCCTACCTCATCCCGGGGCACCCCCAGCGCAGAGCCCTCCACCAGC
TGGTCCCTCTAGTAATGAACTAGTCCGTAACTTGAAAGTATTTCGATTTCTTGGCTTTATATATCTTGTG
GAAAGGACGATCTTAGTGATAACTGATTGCCGGC
