>Addgene plasmid #144206 | TFORF2046 | depositor partial sequence | sequence record 284734 | Barcode
TCTTAGTGATAACTGATTGCCGGC
